>Addgene plasmid #231081 | iPLAG1-3xFLAG | addgene full sequence | sequence record 459575 | Addgene NGS Result
TTGAGATCCTTTTTTTCTGCGCGTAATCTGCTGCTTGCAAACAAAAAAACCACCGCTACCAGCGGTGGTT
TGTTTGCCGGATCAAGAGCTACCAACTCTTTTTCCGAAGGTAACTGGCTTCAGCAGAGCGCAGATACCAA
ATACTGTTCTTCTAGTGTAGCCGTAGTTAGGCCACCACTTCAAGAACTCTGTAGCACCGCCTACATACCT
CGCTCTGCTAATCCTGTTACCAGTGGCTGCTGCCAGTGGCGATAAGTCGTGTCTTACCGGGTTGGACTCA
AGACGATAGTTACCGGATAAGGCGCAGCGGTCGGGCTGAACGGGGGGTTCGTGCACACAGCCCAGCTTGG
AGCGAACGACCTACACCGAACTGAGATACCTACAGCGTGAGCTATGAGAAAGCGCCACGCTTCCCGAAGG
GAGAAAGGCGGACAGGTATCCGGTAAGCGGCAGGGTCGGAACAGGAGAGCGCACGAGGGAGCTTCCAGGG
GGAAACGCCTGGTATCTTTATAGTCCTGTCGGGTTTCGCCACCTCTGACTTGAGCGTCGATTTTTGTGAT
GCTCGTCAGGGGGGCGGAGCCTATGGAAAAACGCCAGCAACGCGGCCTTTTTACGGTTCCTGGCCTTTTG
CTGGCCTTTTGCTCACATGTTCTTTCCTGCGTTATCCCCTGATTCTGTGGATAACCGTATTACCGCCTTT
GAGTGAGCTGATACCGCTCGCCGCAGCCGAACGACCGAGCGCAGCGAGTCAGTGAGCGAGGAAGCGGAAG
AGCGCCCAATACGCAAACCGCCTCTCCCCGCGCGTTGGCCGATTCATTAATGCAGCAAGCTCATGGCTGA
CTAATTTTTTTTATTTATGCAGAGGCCGAGGCCGCCTCGGCCTCTGAGCTATTCCAGAAGTAGTGAGGAG
GCTTTTTTGGAGGCCTAGGCTTTTGCAAAAAGCTCCCCGTGGCACGACAGGTTTCCCGACTGGAAAGCGG
GCAGTGAGCGCAACGCAATTAATGTGAGTTAGCTCACTCATTAGGCACCCCAGGCTTTACACTTTATGCT
TCCGGCTCGTATGTTGTGTGGAATTGTGAGCGGATAACAATTTCACACAGGAAACAGCTATGACATGATT
ACGAATTTCACAAATAAAGCATTTTTTTCACTGCATTCTAGTTGTGGTTTGTCCAAACTCATCAATGTAT
CTTATCATGTCTGGATCAACTGGATAACTCAAGCTAACCAAAATCATCCCAAACTTCCCACCCCATACCC
TATTACCACTGCCAATTACCTGTGGTTTCATTTACTCTAAACCTGTGATTCCTCTGAATTATTTTCATTT
TAAAGAAATTGTATTTGTTAAATATGTACTACAAACTTAGTAGTTGGAAGGGCTAATTCACTCCCAAAGA
AGACAAGATATCCTTGATCTGTGGATCTACCACACACAAGGCTACTTCCCTGATTAGCAGAACTACACAC
CAGGGCCAGGGGTCAGATATCCACTGACCTTTGGATGGTGCTACAAGCTAGTACCAGTTGAGCCAGATAA
GGTAGAAGAGGCCAATAAAGGAGAGAACACCAGCTTGTTACACCCTGTGAGCCTGCATGGGATGGATGAC
CCGGAGAGAGAAGTGTTAGAGTGGAGGTTTGACAGCCGCCTAGCATTTCATCACGTGGCCCGAGAGCTGC
ATCCGGAGTACTTCAAGAACTGCTGATATCGAGCTTGCTACAAGGGACTTTCCGCTGGGGACTTTCCAGG
GAGGCGTGGCCTGGGCGGGACTGGGGAGTGGCGAGCCCTCAGATCCTGCATATAAGCAGCTGCTTTTTGC
CTGTACTGGGTCTCTCTGGTTAGACCAGATCTGAGCCTGGGAGCTCTCTGGCTAACTAGGGAACCCACTG
CTTAAGCCTCAATAAAGCTTGCCTTGAGTGCTTCAAGTAGTGTGTGCCCGTCTGTTGTGTGACTCTGGTA
ACTAGAGATCCCTCAGACCCTTTTAGTCAGTGTGGAAAATCTCTAGCAGTGGCGCCCGAACAGGGACTTG
AAAGCGAAAGGGAAACCAGAGGAGCTCTCTCGACGCAGGACTCGGCTTGCTGAAGCGCGCACGGCAAGAG
GCGAGGGGCGGCGACTGGTGAGTACGCCAAAAATTTTGACTAGCGGAGGCTAGAAGGAGAGAGATGGGTG
CGAGAGCGTCAGTATTAAGCGGGGGAGAATTAGATCGCGATGGGAAAAAATTCGGTTAAGGCCAGGGGGA
AAGAAAAAATATAAATTAAAACATATAGTATGGGCAAGCAGGGAGCTAGAACGATTCGCAGTTAATCCTG
GCCTGTTAGAAACATCAGAAGGCTGTAGACAAATACTGGGACAGCTACAACCATCCCTTCAGACAGGATC
AGAAGAACTTAGATCATTATATAATACAGTAGCAACCCTCTATTGTGTGCATCAAAGGATAGAGATAAAA
GACACCAAGGAAGCTTTAGACAAGATAGAGGAAGAGCAAAACAAAAGTAAGACCACCGCACAGCAAGCGG
CCGGCCGCTGATCTTCAGACCTGGAGGAGGAGATATGAGGGACAATTGGAGAAGTGAATTATATAAATAT
AAAGTAGTAAAAATTGAACCATTAGGAGTAGCACCCACCAAGGCAAAGAGAAGAGTGGTGCAGAGAGAAA
AAAGAGCAGTGGGAATAGGAGCTTTGTTCCTTGGGTTCTTGGGAGCAGCAGGAAGCACTATGGGCGCAGC
GTCAATGACGCTGACGGTACAGGCCAGACAATTATTGTCTGGTATAGTGCAGCAGCAGAACAATTTGCTG
AGGGCTATTGAGGCGCAACAGCATCTGTTGCAACTCACAGTCTGGGGCATCAAGCAGCTCCAGGCAAGAA
TCCTGGCTGTGGAAAGATACCTAAAGGATCAACAGCTCCTGGGGATTTGGGGTTGCTCTGGAAAACTCAT
TTGCACCACTGCTGTGCCTTGGAATGCTAGTTGGAGTAATAAATCTCTGGAACAGATTTGGAATCACACG
ACCTGGATGGAGTGGGACAGAGAAATTAACAATTACACAAGCTTAATACACTCCTTAATTGAAGAATCGC
AAAACCAGCAAGAAAAGAATGAACAAGAATTATTGGAATTAGATAAATGGGCAAGTTTGTGGAATTGGTT
TAACATAACAAATTGGCTGTGGTATATAAAATTATTCATAATGATAGTAGGAGGCTTGGTAGGTTTAAGA
ATAGTTTTTGCTGTACTTTCTATAGTGAATAGAGTTAGGCAGGGATATTCACCATTATCGTTTCAGACCC
ACCTCCCAACCCCGAGGGGACCCGACAGGCCCGAAGGAATAGAAGAAGAAGGTGGAGAGAGAGACAGAGA
CAGATCCATTCGATTAGTGAACGGATCTCGACGGTATCGCCGAATTCACAAATGGCAGTATTCATCCACA
ATTTTAAAAGAAAAGGGGGGATTGGGGGGTACAGTGCAGGGGAAAGAATAGTAGACATAATAGCAACAGA
CATACAAACTAAAGAATTACAAAAACAAATTACAAAAATTCAAAATTTTCGGGTTTATTACAGGGACAGC
AGAGATCCAGTTTGGACTAGGATCCTTTACCACTCCCTATCAGTGATAGAGAAAAGTGAAAGTCGAGTTT
ACCACTCCCTATCAGTGATAGAGAAAAGTGAAAGTCGAGTTTACCACTCCCTATCAGTGATAGAGAAAAG
TGAAAGTCGAGTTTACCACTCCCTATCAGTGATAGAGAAAAGTGAAAGTCGAGTGTTTACCACTCCCTAT
CAGTGATAGAGAAAAGTGAAAGTCGAGTTTACCACTCCCTATCAGTGATAGAGAAAAGTGAAAGTCGAGT
TTACCACTCCCTATCAGTGATAGAGAAAAGTGAAAGTCGAGCTCGGTACCCGGGTCGAGGTAGGCGTGTA
CGGTGGGAGGCCTATATAAGCAGAGCTCGTTTAGTGAACCGTCAGATCGCCTGGAGACGCCATCCACGCT
GTTTTGACCTCCATAGAAGACACCGGGACCGATCCAGCCTCCGCGGCCCCGAACTAGTCCAGTGTGGTGG
AATTCTGCAGATATCAACAAGTTTGTACAAAAAAGCAGGCTAGAAGGCCTGGTTTAGGCTGCGATGGCCA
CTGTCATTCCTGGTGATTTGTCAGAAGTAAGAGATACCCAGAAAGTCCCTTCAGGGAAACGTAAGCGTGG
TGAAACCAAACCAAGAAAAAACTTTCCTTGCCAACTGTGTGACAAGGCCTTTAACAGTGTTGAGAAATTA
AAGGTTCACTCCTACTCTCACACAGGAGAGAGGCCCTACAAGTGCATACAACAAGACTGCACCAAGGCCT
TTGTTTCTAAGTACAAATTACAAAGGCACATGGCTACTCATTCTCCTGAGAAAACCCACAAGTGTAATTA
TTGTGAGAAAATGTTTCACCGGAAAGATCATCTGAAGAATCACCTCCATACACACGACCCTAACAAAGAG
ACGTTTAAGTGCGAAGAATGTGGCAAGAACTACAATACCAAGCTTGGATTTAAACGTCACTTGGCCTTGC
ATGCCGCAACAAGTGGTGACCTCACCTGTAAGGTATGTTTGCAAACTTTTGAAAGCACGGGAGTGCTTCT
GGAGCACCTTAAATCTCATGCAGGCAAGTCGTCTGGTGGGGTTAAAGAAAAAAAGCACCAGTGCGAACAT
TGTGATCGCCGGTTCTACACCCGAAAGGATGTCCGGAGACACATGGTGGTGCACACTGGAAGAAAGGACT
TCCTCTGTCAGTATTGTGCACAGAGATTTGGGCGAAAGGATCACCTGACTCGACATATGAAGAAGAGTCA
CAATCAAGAGCTTCTGAAGGTCAAAACAGAACCAGTGGATTTCCTTGACCCATTTACCTGCAATGTGTCT
GTGCCTATAAAAGACGAGCTCCTTCCGGTGATGTCCTTACCTTCCAGTGAACTGTTATCAAAGCCATTCA
CAAACACTTTGCAGTTAAACCTCTACAACACTCCATTTCAGTCCATGCAGAGCTCGGGATCTGCCCACCA
AATGATCACAACTTTACCTTTGGGAATGACATGCCCAATAGATATGGACACTGTTCATCCCTCTCACCAC
CTTTCTTTCAAATATCCGTTCAGTTCTACCTCATATGCAATTTCTATTCCTGAAAAAGAACAGCCATTAA
AGGGGGAAATTGAGAGTTACCTGATGGAGTTACAAGGTGGCGTGCCCTCTTCATCCCAAGATTCTCAAGC
ATCGTCATCATCTAAGCTAGGGTTGGATCCTCAGATTGGGTCCCTAGATGATGGTGCAGGAGACCTCTCC
CTATCCAAAAGCTCTATCTCCATCAGTGACCCCCTAAACACACCAGCATTGGATTTTTCTCAGTTGTTTA
ATTTCATACCTTTAAATGGTCCTCCCTATAATCCTCTATCAGTGGGGAGCCTTGGAATGAGCTATTCCCA
GGAAGAAGCACATTCTTCTGTTTCCCAGCTCCCCCCACAAACACAGGATCTTCAAGATCCTGCAAACACT
ATAGGGCTTGGGTCTCTGCACTCACTGTCAGCAGCTTTCACCAGCAGTTTAAGCACAAGTACCACCCTCC
CACGTTTCCATCAAGCTTTTCAGGACTACAAGGACCACGACGGTGACTACAAGGACCACGACATCGACTA
CAAGGACGACGACGACAAGTAGACCCAGCTTTCTTGTACAAAGTGGTTGATATCCAGCACAGTGGCGGCC
GCTCGAGTCTAGAGGGCCCGCGGTTCGAATACCCATACGACGTCCCAGACTACGCTTAGTAATGATTAAT
TAAACTAGAAATTCTACCGGGTAGGGGAGGCGCTTTTCCCAAGGCAGTCTGGAGTAACCCACCCAAGATC
TGGCCTCCGCGCCGGGTTTTGGCGCCTCCCGCGGGCGCCCCCCTCCTCACGGCGAGCGCTGCCACGTCAG
ACGAAGGGCGCAGCGAGCGTCCTGATCCTTCCGCCCGGACGCTCAGGACAGCGGCCCGCTGCTCATAAGA
CTCGGCCTTAGAACCCCAGTATCAGCAGAAGGACATTTTAGGACGGGACTTGGGTGACTCTAGGGCACTG
GTTTTCTTTCCAGAGAGCGGAACAGGCGAGGAAAAGTAGTCCCTTCTCGGCGATTCTGCGGAGGGATCTC
CGTGGGGCGGTGAACGCCGATGATTATATAAGGACGCGCCGGGTGTGGCACAGCTAGTTCCGTCGCAGCC
GGGATTTGGGTCGCGGTTCTTGTTTGTGGATCGCTGTGATCGTCACTTGGTGAGTAGCGGGCTGCTGGGC
TGGCCGGGGCTTTCGTGGCCGCCGGGCCGCTCGGTGGGACGGAAGCGTGTGGAGAGACCGCCAAGGGCTG
TAGTCTGGGTCCGCGAGCAAGGTTGCCCTGAACTGGGGGTTGGGGGGAGCGCAGCAAAATGGCGGCTGTT
CCCGAGTCTTGAATGGAAGACGCTTGTGAGGCGGGCTGTGAGGTCGTTGAAACAAGGTGGGGGGCATGGT
GGGCGGCAAGAACCCAAGGTCTTGAGGCCTTCGCTAATGCGGGAAAGCTCTTATTCGGGTGAGATGGGCT
GGGGCACCATCTGGGGACCCTGACGTGAAGTTTGTCACTGACTGGAGAACTCGGTTTGTCGTCTGTTGCG
GGGGCGGCAGTTATGGCGGTGCCGTTGGGCAGTGCACCCGTACCTTTGGGAGCGCGCGCCCTCGTCGTGT
CGTGACGTCACCCGTTCTGTTGGCTTATAATGCAGGGTGGGGCCACCTGCCGGTAGGTGTGCGGTAGGCT
TTTCTCCGTCGCAGGACGCAGGGTTCGGGCCTAGGGTAGGCTCTCCTGAATCGACAGGCGCCGGACCTCT
GGTGAGGGGAGGGATAAGTGAGGCGTCAGTTTCTTTGGTCGGTTTTATGTACCTATCTTCTTAAGTAGCT
GAAGCTCCGGTTTTGAACTATGCGCTCGGGGTTGGCGAGTGTGTTTTGTGAAGTTTTTTAGGCACCTTTT
GAAATGTAATCATTTGGGTCAATATGTAATTTTCAGTGTTAGACTAGTAAATTGTCCGCTAAATTCTGGC
CGTTTTTGGCTTTTTTGTTAGACGAAGCTTGGTACCGAGCTCGGATCTCCACCCCGTACCGGTCCTGCAG
TCGAATTCACCATGTCTAGACTGGACAAGAGCAAAGTCATAAACGGAGCTCTGGAATTACTCAATGGTGT
CGGTATCGAAGGCCTGACGACAAGGAAACTCGCTCAAAAGCTGGGAGTTGAGCAGCCTACCCTGTACTGG
CACGTGAAGAACAAGCGGGCCCTGCTCGATGCCCTGCCAATCGAGATGCTGGACAGGCATCATACCCACT
TCTGCCCCCTGGAAGGCGAGTCATGGCAAGACTTTCTGCGGAACAACGCCAAGTCATACCGCTGTGCTCT
CCTCTCACATCGCGACGGGGCTAAAGTGCATCTCGGCACCCGCCCAACAGAGAAACAGTACGAAACCCTG
GAAAATCAGCTCGCGTTCCTGTGTCAGCAAGGCTTCTCCCTGGAGAACGCACTGTACGCTCTGTCCGCCG
TGGGCCACTTTACACTGGGCTGCGTATTGGAGGAACAGGAGCATCAAGTAGCAAAAGAGGAAAGAGAGAC
ACCTACCACCGATTCTATGCCCCCACTTCTGAGACAAGCAATTGAGCTGTTCGACCGGCAGGGAGCCGAA
CCTGCCTTCCTTTTCGGCCTGGAACTAATCATATGTGGCCTGGAGAAACAGCTAAAGTGCGAAAGCGGCG
GGCCGACCGACGCCCTTGACGATTTTGACTTAGACATGCTCCCAGCCGATGCCCTTGACGACTTTGACCT
TGATATGCTGCCTGCTGACGCTCTTGACGATTTTGACCTTGACATGCTCCCCGGGTAACTAAGTAAGGAT
CCGCGGCCGCACTAGAGGAATTCCGCCCCTCTCCCCCCCCCCCCTCTCCCTCCCCCCCCCCTAACGTTAC
TGGCCGAAGCCGCTTGGAATAAGGCCGGTGTGCGTTTGTCTATATGTTATTTTCCACCATATTGCCGTCT
TTTGGCAATGTGAGGGCCCGGAAACCTGGCCCTGTCTTCTTGACGAGCATTCCTAGGGGTCTTTCCCCTC
TCGCCAAAGGAATGCAAGGTCTGTTGAATGTCGTGAAGGAAGCAGTTCCTCTGGAAGCTTCTTGAAGACA
AACAACGTCTGTAGCGACCCTTTGCAGGCAGCGGAACCCCCCACCTGGCGACAGGTGCCTCTGCGGCCAA
AAGCCACGTGTATAAGATACACCTGCAAAGGCGGCACAACCCCAGTGCCACGTTGTGAGTTGGATAGTTG
TGGAAAGAGTCAAATGGCTCTCCTCAAGCGTATTCAACAAGGGGCTGAAGGATGCCCAGAAGGTACCCCA
TTGTATGGGATCTGATCTGGGGCCTCGGTGCACATGCTTTACATGTGTTTAGTCGAGGTTAAAAAAACGT
CTAGGCCCCCCGAACCACGGGGACGTGGTTTTCCTTTGAAAAACACGATGATAAGCTTACCGGTCCACCA
TGATTGAACAAGATGGATTGCACGCAGGTTCTCCGGCCGCTTGGGTGGAGAGGCTATTCGGCTATGACTG
GGCACAACAGACAATCGGCTGCTCTGATGCCGCCGTGTTCCGGCTGTCAGCGCAGGGGCGCCCGGTTCTT
TTTGTCAAGACCGACCTGTCCGGTGCCCTGAATGAACTGCAAGACGAGGCAGCGCGGCTATCGTGGCTGG
CCACGACGGGCGTTCCTTGCGCAGCTGTGCTCGACGTTGTCACTGAAGCGGGAAGGGACTGGCTGCTATT
GGGCGAAGTGCCGGGGCAGGATCTCCTGTCATCTCACCTTGCTCCTGCCGAGAAAGTATCCATCATGGCT
GATGCAATGCGGCGGCTGCATACGCTTGATCCGGCTACCTGCCCATTCGACCACCAAGCGAAACATCGCA
TCGAGCGAGCACGTACTCGGATGGAAGCCGGTCTTGTCGATCAGGATGATCTGGACGAAGAGCATCAGGG
GCTCGCGCCAGCCGAACTGTTCGCCAGGCTCAAGGCGAGCATGCCCGACGGCGAGGATCTCGTCGTGACC
CATGGCGATGCCTGCTTGCCGAATATCATGGTGGAAAATGGCCGCTTTTCTGGATTCATCGACTGTGGCC
GGCTGGGTGTGGCGGACCGCTATCAGGACATAGCGTTGGCTACCCGTGATATTGCTGAAGAGCTTGGCGG
CGAATGGGCTGACCGCTTCCTCGTGCTTTACGGTATCGCCGCTCCCGATTCGCAGCGCATCGCCTTCTAT
CGCCTTCTTGACGAGTTCTTCTGATGTACAAGTAAAGCGGCCGCGACTCTAGATCATAATCAGCCATACC
ACATTTGTAGAGGTTTTACTTGCTTTAAAAAACCTCCCACACCTCCCCCTGAACCTGAAACATAAAATGA
ATGCAATTGTTGTTGTTTAGTCCCTCCCAATTCGATATCAAGCTTATCGCGATAGATCCTAATCAACCTC
TGGATTACAAAATTTGTGAAAGATTGACTGGTATTCTTAACTATGTTGCTCCTTTTACGCTATGTGGATA
CGCTGCTTTAATGCCTTTGTATCATGCTATTGCTTCCCGTATGGCTTTCATTTTCTCCTCCTTGTATAAA
TCCTGGTTGCTGTCTCTTTATGAGGAGTTGTGGCCCGTTGTCAGGCAACGTGGCGTGGTGTGCACTGTGT
TTGCTGACGCAACCCCCACTGGTTGGGGCATTGCCACCACCTGTCAGCTCCTTTCCGGGACTTTCGCTTT
CCCCCTCCCTATTGCCACGGCGGAACTCATCGCCGCCTGCCTTGCCCGCTGCTGGACAGGGGCTCGGCTG
TTGGGCACTGACAATTCCGTGGTGTTGTCGGGGAAATCATCGTCCTTTCCTTGGCTGCTCGCCTGTGTTG
CCACCTGGATTCTGCGCGGGACGTCCTTCTGCTACGTCCCTTCGGCCCTCAATCCAGCGGACCTTCCTTC
CCGCGGCCTGCTGCCGGCTCTGCGGCCTCTTCCGCGTCTTCGCCTTCGCCCTCAGACGAGTCGGATCTCC
CTTTGGGCCGCCTCCCCGCCTGAGATCCTTTAAGACCAATGACTTACAAGGCAGCTGTAGATCTTAGCCA
CTTTTTAAAAGAAAAGGGGGGACTGGAAGGGCTAATTCACTCCCAACGAAGACAAGATCTGCTTTTTGCT
TGTACTGGGTCTCTCTGGTTAGACCAGATCTGAGCCTGGGAGCTCTCTGGCTAACTAGGGAACCCACTGC
TTAAGCCTCAATAAAGCTTGCCTTGAGTGCTTCAAGTAGTGTGTGCCCGTCTGTTGTGTGACTCTGGTAA
CTAGAGATCCCTCAGACCCTTTTAGTCAGTGTGGAAAATCTCTAGCAGTAGTAGTTCATGTCATCTTATT
ATTCAGTATTTATAACTTGCAAAGAAATGAATATCAGAGAGTGAGAGGCCCGGGTTAATTAAGGAAAGGG
CTAGATCATTCTTGAAGACGAAAGGGCCTCGTGATACGCCTATTTTTATAGGTTAATGTCATGATAATAA
TGGTTTCTTAGACGTCAGGTGGCACTTTTCGGGGAAATGTGCGCGGAACCCCTATTTGTTTATTTTTCTA
AATACATTCAAATATGTATCCGCTCATGAGACAATAACCCTGATAAATGCTTCAATAATATTGAAAAAGG
AAGAGTATGAGTATTCAACATTTCCGTGTCGCCCTTATTCCCTTTTTTGCGGCATTTTGCCTTCCTGTTT
TTGCTCACCCAGAAACGCTGGTGAAAGTAAAAGATGCTGAAGATCAGTTGGGTGCACGAGTGGGTTACAT
CGAACTGGATCTCAACAGCGGTAAGATCCTTGAGAGTTTTCGCCCCGAAGAACGTTTTCCAATGATGAGC
ACTTTTAAAGTTCTGCTATGTGGCGCGGTATTATCCCGTGTTGACGCCGGGCAAGAGCAACTCGGTCGCC
GCATACACTATTCTCAGAATGACTTGGTTGAGTACTCACCAGTCACAGAAAAGCATCTTACGGATGGCAT
GACAGTAAGAGAATTATGCAGTGCTGCCATAACCATGAGTGATAACACTGCGGCCAACTTACTTCTGACA
ACGATCGGAGGACCGAAGGAGCTAACCGCTTTTTTGCACAACATGGGGGATCATGTAACTCGCCTTGATC
GTTGGGAACCGGAGCTGAATGAAGCCATACCAAACGACGAGCGTGACACCACGATGCCTGTAGCAATGGC
AACAACGTTGCGCAAACTATTAACTGGCGAACTACTTACTCTAGCTTCCCGGCAACAATTAATAGACTGG
ATGGAGGCGGATAAAGTTGCAGGACCACTTCTGCGCTCGGCCCTTCCGGCTGGCTGGTTTATTGCTGATA
AATCTGGAGCCGGTGAGCGTGGGTCTCGCGGTATCATTGCAGCACTGGGGCCAGATGGTAAGCCCTCCCG
TATCGTAGTTATCTACACGACGGGGAGTCAGGCAACTATGGATGAACGAAATAGACAGATCGCTGAGATA
GGTGCCTCACTGATTAAGCATTGGTAACTGTCAGACCAAGTTTACTCATATATACTTTAGATTGATTTAA
AACTTCATTTTTAATTTAAAAGGATCTAGGTGAAGATCCTTTTTGATAATCTCATGACCAAAATCCCTTA
ACGTGAGTTTTCGTTCCACTGAGCGTCAGACCCCGTAGAAAAGATCAAAGGATCTTC
Features (pLannotate 1.2.2; 35 found; start..end, strand, type, name):
      1..589     +  rep_origin     ori: high-copy-number ColE1/pMB1/pBR322/pUC origin of replication
    772..826     +  CDS            lacI (fragment): lac repressor; lacI; The lac repressor binds to the lac operator to inhibit transcription in E. coli. This inhibition can be relieved by adding lactose or isopropyl-β-D-thiogalactopyranoside (IPTG).
    832..925     +  rep_origin     SV40 ori (fragment): SV40 origin of replication
    950..987     +  CDS            lacI (fragment): lac repressor; lacI; The lac repressor binds to the lac operator to inhibit transcription in E. coli. This inhibition can be relieved by adding lactose or isopropyl-β-D-thiogalactopyranoside (IPTG).
   1000..1021    +  protein_bind   CAP binding site: CAP binding activates transcription in the presence of cAMP. E. coli catabolite activator protein
   1036..1066    +  promoter       lac promoter: promoter for the E. coli lac operon
   1070..1092    +  protein_bind   lac operator (fragment): The lac repressor binds to the lac operator to inhibit transcription in E. coli. This inhibition can be relieved by adding lactose or isopropyl-β-D-thiogalactopyranoside (IPTG). lac repressor encoded by lacI
   1124..1207    +  polyA_signal   SV40 poly(A) signal (fragment): SV40 polyadenylation signal
   1374..1703    +  CDS            nef (fragment): NEF_HV1BR - Experimental evidence at protein level: Swiss-Prot protein existence level 1. Extracellular Nef protein targets CD4(+) T-lymphocytes for apoptosis by interacting with CXCR4 surface receptors (PubMed:14990729). From Human immunodeficiency virus type 1 group M subtype B (isolate BRU/LAI) (HIV-1).
   1751..2008    +  LTR            5' LTR (truncated): truncated 5' long terminal repeat (LTR) from HIV-1
   2055..2180    +  misc_feature   HIV-1 Ψ: packaging signal of human immunodeficiency virus type 1
   2164..2502    +  CDS            HIV-1 gag (fragment): gag protein from human immunodeficiency virus 1; gag
   2677..2910    +  misc_feature   RRE: The Rev response element (RRE) of HIV-1 allows for Rev-dependent mRNA export from the nucleus to the cytoplasm.
   3287..3387    +  CDS            Rev (fragment): human immunodeficiency virus 1 (HIV-1) Rev protein; rev; enhances nuclear export of unspliced and incompletely spliced viral mRNAs
   3432..3549    +  misc_feature   cPPT/CTS: central polypurine tract and central termination sequence of HIV-1
   3604..3876    +  protein_bind   tetracycline response element: contains seven copies of the tetracycline operator tetO tetracycline repressor TetR
   3887..3904    +  misc_feature   MCS (fragment): pUC18/19 multiple cloning site
   3909..3947    +  promoter       minimal CMV promoter: human cytomegalovirus (CMV) immediate early promoter
   4077..4101    +  protein_bind   attB1: mutant version of attB; recombination site for the Gateway® BP reaction BP Clonase™
   4124..5623    +  CDS            PLAG1: PLAG1_HUMAN - Experimental evidence at protein level: Swiss-Prot protein existence level 1. Transcription factor whose activation results in up- regulation of target genes, such as IGFII, leading to uncontrolled cell proliferation: when overexpressed in cultured cells, higher proliferation rate and transformation are observed. Other target genes such as CRLF1, CRABP2, CRIP2, PIGF are strongly induced in cells with PLAG1 induction. Proto-oncogene whose ectopic expression can trigger the development of pleomorphic adenomas of the salivary gland and lipoblastomas. Overexpression is associated wit
   5666..5689    +  CDS            5xFLAG (fragment): five tandem FLAG® epitope tags
   5693..5717    -  protein_bind   attB2: mutant version of attB; recombination site for the Gateway® BP reaction BP Clonase™
   5829..5864    +  promoter       PGK promoter (fragment): mouse phosphoglycerate kinase 1 promoter
   5882..7093    +  promoter       UbC promoter: human ubiquitin C promoter
   7152..7849    +  CDS            rtTA3 (fragment): reverse tetracycline transactivator 3 activates expression from Tet-responsive promoters in the presence of doxycycline
   7779..7889    +  CDS            VP48: 3 tandem repeats of the minimal activation domain of herpes simplex virus VP16 (Cheng et al., 2013)
   8062..8524    +  misc_feature   IRES: internal ribosome entry site (IRES) of the encephalomyocarditis virus (EMCV)
   8540..9334    +  CDS            NeoR/KanR: aminoglycoside phosphotransferase from Tn5; aph(3')-II (or nptII); confers resistance to neomycin, kanamycin, and G418 (Geneticin®)
   9362..9445    +  CDS            large T antigen (fragment): large T antigen from SV40 (simian virus 40)
   9479..9499    +  misc_feature   MCS (fragment): pBluescript multiple cloning site
   9511..10099   +  misc_feature   WPRE: woodchuck hepatitis virus posttranscriptional regulatory element
  10107..10172   +  CDS            nef (fragment): NEF_HV1Z2 - Experimental evidence at protein level: Swiss-Prot protein existence level 1. Extracellular Nef protein targets CD4(+) T-lymphocytes for apoptosis by interacting with CXCR4 surface receptors. From Human immunodeficiency virus type 1 group M subtype D (isolate Z2/CDC-Z34) (HIV-1).
  10174..10407   +  LTR            3' LTR (ΔU3): self-inactivating 3' long terminal repeat (LTR) from HIV-1
  10612..10716   +  promoter       AmpR promoter: bla
  10717..11577   +  CDS            AmpR: β-lactamase; bla; confers resistance to ampicillin, carbenicillin, and related antibiotics
