[The description below was written by a language model from this plasmid's Addgene catalogue record and pLannotate feature annotations shown in this document.]
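Description:
iPLAG1-3xFLAG is a lentiviral expression plasmid of about 11.7 kb, built on the pInducer20 backbone, for doxycycline-inducible expression of human PLAG1 carrying a C-terminal 3xFLAG epitope tag. It is propagated in E. coli through a high-copy ColE1/pUC-type origin and selected with ampicillin via the β-lactamase gene. The viral portion contains a truncated HIV-1 5' LTR, the Ψ packaging signal with adjoining gag fragment, the Rev response element, a cPPT/CTS, a WPRE, and a self-inactivating ΔU3 3' LTR. These elements allow the genome to be packaged when helper functions are supplied in trans, and they leave the integrated provirus without LTR promoter activity.

The payload is an all-in-one Tet-On arrangement. A tetracycline response element with seven tetO copies, joined to a minimal CMV promoter, drives the PLAG1 coding sequence. That sequence sits between attB1 and attB2 Gateway sites, although the record lists ligation-independent cloning as the method used. The automated annotation detects only a short FLAG-type fragment just downstream of PLAG1, which is consistent with the catalogued C-terminal tag. Downstream, a constitutive human UbC promoter expresses the reverse transactivator rtTA3, followed by an EMCV IRES and the neomycin resistance gene, so transduced mammalian cells can be selected with G418. In those cells, rtTA3 binds the response element and switches on PLAG1 only when doxycycline is present.

PLAG1 is a zinc-finger transcription factor and proto-oncogene. The construct therefore suits controlled overexpression studies in stably transduced cells, with the FLAG tag available for detection or immunoprecipitation. The record does not describe a specific application beyond inducible expression.
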