Addgene plasmid #231081: iPLAG1-3xFLAG
Purpose: Expresses PLAG1 with C-terminal 3xFLAG tag, in doxycycline-inducible manner
Depositing lab: Kenneth Chen. Depositing organization: University of Texas Southwestern Medical Center.
Backbone
  Vector backbone: pInducer20
  Backbone manufacturer: plasmid 44012
  Vector type: Lentiviral
  Selectable markers: Neomycin (select with G418)
Growth in bacteria
  Bacterial resistance: Ampicillin, 100 μg/mL
  Growth temperature: 37°C
  Growth strain: NEB Stable
  Copy number: Unknown
Gene/Insert
  Gene/Insert name: PLAG1
  Species: H. sapiens (human)
  Entrez Gene: PLAG1 (a.k.a. PSA, SGPA, SRS4, ZNF912)
  Tag / fusion protein: 3XFLAG (C terminal on insert)
  Cloning method: Ligation Independent Cloning
  Sequencing primers: 5′ LNCX
Terms and licenses: Academic/Nonprofit Terms; Industry Terms: Not Available to Industry
How to cite: iPLAG1-3xFLAG was a gift from Kenneth Chen (Addgene plasmid # 231081 ; http://n2t.net/addgene:231081 ; RRID:Addgene_231081)
